>Addgene plasmid #226193 | pAAV Syn Barcode22 | addgene full sequence | sequence record 447883 | Addgene NGS Result
CTGCATTAATGAATCGGCCAACGCGCGGGGAGAGGCGGTTTGCGTATTGGGCGCTCTTCCGCTTCCTCGC
TCACTGACTCGCTGCGCTCGGTCGTTCGGCTGCGGCGAGCGGTATCAGCTCACTCAAAGGCGGTAATACG
GTTATCCACAGAATCAGGGGATAACGCAGGAAAGAACATGTGAGCAAAAGGCCAGCAAAAGGCCAGGAAC
CGTAAAAAGGCCGCGTTGCTGGCGTTTTTCCATAGGCTCCGCCCCCCTGACGAGCATCACAAAAATCGAC
GCTCAAGTCAGAGGTGGCGAAACCCGACAGGACTATAAAGATACCAGGCGTTTCCCCCTGGAAGCTCCCT
CGTGCGCTCTCCTGTTCCGACCCTGCCGCTTACCGGATACCTGTCCGCCTTTCTCCCTTCGGGAAGCGTG
GCGCTTTCTCATAGCTCACGCTGTAGGTATCTCAGTTCGGTGTAGGTCGTTCGCTCCAAGCTGGGCTGTG
TGCACGAACCCCCCGTTCAGCCCGACCGCTGCGCCTTATCCGGTAACTATCGTCTTGAGTCCAACCCGGT
AAGACACGACTTATCGCCACTGGCAGCAGCCACTGGTAACAGGATTAGCAGAGCGAGGTATGTAGGCGGT
GCTACAGAGTTCTTGAAGTGGTGGCCTAACTACGGCTACACTAGAAGAACAGTATTTGGTATCTGCGCTC
TGCTGAAGCCAGTTACCTTCGGAAAAAGAGTTGGTAGCTCTTGATCCGGCAAACAAACCACCGCTGGTAG
CGGTGGTTTTTTTGTTTGCAAGCAGCAGATTACGCGCAGAAAAAAAGGATCTCAAGAAGATCCTTTGATC
TTTTCTACGGGGTCTGACGCTCAGTGGAACGAAAACTCACGTTAAGGGATTTTGGTCATGAGATTATCAA
AAAGGATCTTCACCTAGATCCTTTTAAATTAAAAATGAAGTTTTAAATCAATCTAAAGTATATATGAGTA
AACTTGGTCTGACAGTTACCAATGCTTAATCAGTGAGGCACCTATCTCAGCGATCTGTCTATTTCGTTCA
TCCATAGTTGCCTGACTCCCCGTCGTGTAGATAACTACGATACGGGAGGGCTTACCATCTGGCCCCAGTG
CTGCAATGATACCGCGAGACCCACGCTCACCGGCTCCAGATTTATCAGCAATAAACCAGCCAGCCGGAAG
GGCCGAGCGCAGAAGTGGTCCTGCAACTTTATCCGCCTCCATCCAGTCTATTAATTGTTGCCGGGAAGCT
AGAGTAAGTAGTTCGCCAGTTAATAGTTTGCGCAACGTTGTTGCCATTGCTACAGGCATCGTGGTGTCAC
GCTCGTCGTTTGGTATGGCTTCATTCAGCTCCGGTTCCCAACGATCAAGGCGAGTTACATGATCCCCCAT
GTTGTGCAAAAAAGCGGTTAGCTCCTTCGGTCCTCCGATCGTTGTCAGAAGTAAGTTGGCCGCAGTGTTA
TCACTCATGGTTATGGCAGCACTGCATAATTCTCTTACTGTCATGCCATCCGTAAGATGCTTTTCTGTGA
CTGGTGAGTACTCAACCAAGTCATTCTGAGAATAGTGTATGCGGCGACCGAGTTGCTCTTGCCCGGCGTC
AATACGGGATAATACCGCGCCACATAGCAGAACTTTAAAAGTGCTCATCATTGGAAAACGTTCTTCGGGG
CGAAAACTCTCAAGGATCTTACCGCTGTTGAGATCCAGTTCGATGTAACCCACTCGTGCACCCAACTGAT
CTTCAGCATCTTTTACTTTCACCAGCGTTTCTGGGTGAGCAAAAACAGGAAGGCAAAATGCCGCAAAAAA
GGGAATAAGGGCGACACGGAAATGTTGAATACTCATACTCTTCCTTTTTCAATATTATTGAAGCATTTAT
CAGGGTTATTGTCTCATGAGCGGATACATATTTGAATGTATTTAGAAAAATAAACAAATAGGGGTTCCGC
GCACATTTCCCCGAAAAGTGCCACCTAAATTGTAAGCGTTAATATTTTGTTAAAATTCGCGTTAAATTTT
TGTTAAATCAGCTCATTTTTTAACCAATAGGCCGAAATCGGCAAAATCCCTTATAAATCAAAAGAATAGA
CCGAGATAGGGT
[37 nt withheld, positions 2113-2149]
AAAGAACGTGGACTCCAACGTCAAAGG
[49 nt withheld, positions 2177-2225]
T
[91 nt withheld, positions 2227-2317]
G
[124 nt withheld, positions 2319-2442]
CCCATTCGCCATTCAGGCTGCGCAACTGTTGGGAAGGGCGATCGGTGCGGGCCTCTTCGCTATTACGCCA
GCTGCGCGCTCGCTCGCTCACTGAGGCCGCCCGGGCAAAGCCCGGGCGTCGGGCGACCTTTGGTCGCCCG
GCCTCAGTGAGCGAGCGAGCGCGCAGAGAGGGAGTGGCCAACTCCATCACTAGGGGTTCCTTGTAGTTAA
TGATTAACCCGCCATGCTACTTATCTACGTAGCCATGCTCTAGGAAGATCCGAGCTCCAGTGTGCTGGAA
TTCGCCCTTTTCAGTATTTAAATTGACGACCGACCCCGACCCACTGGACAAGCACCCAACCCCCATTCCC
CAAATTGCGCATCCCCTATCAGAGAGGGGGAGGGGAAACAGGATGCGGCGAGGCGCGTGCGCACTGCCAG
CTTCAGCACCGCGGACAGTGCCTTCGCCCCCGCCTGGCGGCGCGCGCCACCGCCGCCTCAGCACTGAAGG
CGCGCTGACGTCACTCGCCGGTCCCCCGCAAACTCCCCTTCCCGGCCACCTTGGTCGCGTCCGCGCCGCC
GCCGGCCCAGCCGGACCGCACCACGCGAGGCGCGAGATAGGGGGGCACGGGCGCGACCATCTGCGCTGCG
GCGCCGGCGACTCAGCGCTGCCTCAGTCTGCGGTGGGCAGCGGAGGAGTCGTGTCGTGCCTGAGAGCGCA
GCTGTGCTCCTGGGCACCGCGCAGTCCGCCCCCGCGGCTCCTGGCCAGACCACCCCTAGGACCCCCTGCC
CCAAGTCGCAGCCGTTGGATCAGGTAAGTATCAAGGTTACAAGACAGGTTTAAGGAGACCAATAGAAACT
GGGCTTGTCGAGACAGAGAAGACTCTTGCGTTTCTGATAGGCACCTATTGGTCTTACTGACATCCACTTT
GCCTTTCTCTCCACAGGTGATGATATCACTAGTGCCACCATGAGTGTCTGCAGCTACCGCCCAGTGTCAG
TCTTAGAAGATAATCAACAGAATACCTGCACGGAAGCAACGGGGGCGTCCGGGCCCGTTGTGCGCTGCCA
GGTGCCGATACTCGGCTATGGTAAGGAATCGTTGGGAGGGATCGACAACGTATAATAATAAGCTAGCAAG
CTTAATCAACCTCTGGATTACAAAATTTGTGAAAGATTGACTGGTATTCTTAACTATGTTGCTCCTTTTA
CGCTATGTGGATACGCTGCTTTAATGCCTTTGTATCATGCTATTGCTTCCCGTATGGCTTTCATTTTCTC
CTCCTTGTATAAATCCTGGTTGCTGTCTCTTTATGAGGAGTTGTGGCCCGTTGTCAGGCAACGTGGCGTG
GTGTGCACTGTGTTTGCTGACGCAACCCCCACTGGTTGGGGCATTGCCACCACCTGTCAGCTCCTTTCCG
GGACTTTCGCTTTCCCCCTCCCTATTGCCACGGCGGAACTCATCGCCGCCTGCCTTGCCCGCTGCTGGAC
AGGGGCTCGGCTGTTGGGCACTGACAATTCCGTGGTGTTGTCGGGGAAATCATCGTCCTTTCCTTGGCTG
CTCGCCTGTGTTGCCACCTGGATTCTGCGCGGGACGTCCTTCTGCTACGTCCCTTCGGCCCTCAATCCAG
CGGACCTTCCTTCCCGCGGCCTGCTGCCGGCTCTGCGGCCTCTTCCGCGTCTTCGCCTTCGCCCTCAGAC
GAGTCGGATCTCCCTTTGGGCCGCCTCCCCGCGCGGCCGCTTCGAGCAGACATGATAAGATACATTGATG
AGTTTGGACAAACCACAACTAGAATGCAGTGAAAAAAATGCTTTATTTGTGAAATTTGTGATGCTATTGC
TTTATTTGTAACCATTATAAGCTGCAATAAACAAGTTAACAACAACAATTGCATTCATTTTATGTTTCAG
GTTCAGGGGGAGATGTGGGAGGTTTTTTAAAGCAAGTAAAACCTCTACAAATGTGGTAAAATCGATAAGG
ATCTTCCTAGAGCATGGCTACGTAGATAAGTAGCATGGCGGGTTAATCATTAACTACAAGGAACCCCTAG
TGATGGAGTTGGCCACTCCCTCTCTGCGCGCTCGCTCGCTCACTGAGGCCGGGCGACCAAAGGTCGCCCG
ACGCCCGGGCTTTGCCCGGGCGGCCTCAGTGAGCGAGCGAGCGCGCAG
Features (pLannotate 1.2.2; 13 found; start..end, strand, type, name):
    237..825     -  rep_origin     ori: high-copy-number ColE1/pMB1/pBR322/pUC origin of replication
    996..1856    -  CDS            AmpR: β-lactamase; bla; confers resistance to ampicillin, carbenicillin, and related antibiotics
   1857..1961    -  promoter       AmpR promoter: bla
   2014..2442    -  rep_origin     f1 ori (sequence partly withheld): f1 bacteriophage origin of replication; arrow indicates direction of (+) strand synthesis
   2447..2516    -  CDS            lacZα (fragment): LacZα fragment of β-galactosidase; lacZ fragment
   2511..2643    -  repeat_region  AAV2 ITR (fragment): inverted terminal repeat of adeno-associated virus serotype 2 inverted
   2746..3143    +  promoter       hSyn promoter (fragment): human synapsin I promoter; confers neuron-specific expression (Kügler et al., 2003)
   3236..3368    +  intron         chimeric intron: chimera between introns from human β-globin and immunoglobulin heavy chain genes
   3566..4154    +  misc_feature   WPRE: woodchuck hepatitis virus posttranscriptional regulatory element
   4178..4299    -  polyA_signal   SV40 poly(A) signal: SV40 polyadenylation signal
   4322..4390    -  CDS            large T antigen (fragment): large T antigen from SV40 (simian virus 40)
   4461..4       +  repeat_region  AAV2 ITR (across the origin): inverted terminal repeat of adeno-associated virus serotype 2 inverted
   4588..54      -  CDS            lacI (fragment) (across the origin): lac repressor; lacI; The lac repressor binds to the lac operator to inhibit transcription in E. coli. This inhibition can be relieved by adding lactose or isopropyl-β-D-thiogalactopyranoside (IPTG).
