[The description below was written by a language model from this plasmid's Addgene catalogue record and pLannotate feature annotations shown in this document.]
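Description:
pAAV Syn Barcode22 is an adeno-associated virus transfer plasmid built on a pAAV backbone, in which a short synthetic barcode sequence is expressed under neuronal control for what the record calls "expression mapping". It is maintained in E. coli as a high-copy plasmid through a ColE1/pUC-type origin and selected with ampicillin via the β-lactamase gene and its bla promoter. An f1 phage origin is also present. The small lacZα and lacI fragments annotated beside the repeats appear to be backbone remnants rather than functional elements. The recommended recombination-deficient host strain is consistent with the need to keep the AAV inverted terminal repeats intact.

Between the two AAV2 ITRs, which provide the signals for replication and packaging of the cassette into recombinant AAV particles, the feature table shows a human synapsin I promoter fragment that confers neuron-specific transcription. This is followed by a chimeric β-globin/immunoglobulin intron, which commonly improves transcript processing and expression. An unannotated gap of roughly 200 nt lies between the intron and the WPRE. This is the likely position of the synthetic barcode, although the table does not annotate it directly. The depositor notes that the barcode is the sequence entered in the gRNA/shRNA field, so it is not a guide or hairpin RNA. Downstream, the WPRE enhances transcript stability and expression, and an SV40 polyadenylation signal (with an adjoining large T antigen fragment that is part of that region) terminates the message.

No fluorescent reporter or tag is annotated, so the transcribed barcode itself seems to be the readout, presumably detected at the RNA level to identify transduced neurons. The name implies that this is one of a numbered series of barcoded vectors, but the record does not detail the detection method or experimental design.
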