Addgene plasmid #226193: pAAV Syn Barcode22
Purpose: Expression mapping
Depositing lab: Scott Sternson. Depositing organization: University of California, San Diego (UCSD).
Backbone
  Vector backbone: pAAV
  Vector type: AAV
Growth in bacteria
  Bacterial resistance: Ampicillin, 100 μg/mL
  Growth temperature: 37°C
  Growth strain: NEB Stable
  Copy number: High Copy
Gene/Insert
  Gene/Insert name: Syn Barcode22
  gRNA/shRNA sequence: ATGAGTGTCTGCAGCTACCGCCCAGTGTCAGTCTTAGAAGATAATCAACAGAATACCTGCACGGAAGCAACGGGGGCGTCCGGGCCCGTTGTGCGCTGCCAGGTGCCGATACTCGGCTATGGTAAGGAATCGTTGGGAGGGATCGACAACGTATAATAATAA
  Species: Synthetic
  Cloning method: Restriction Enzyme; 5′ cloning site Unknown (unknown if destroyed)
Terms and licenses: Academic/Nonprofit Terms; Industry Terms: Not Available to Industry
Depositor comments: Barcode sequence listed in "gRNA sequence" field.
How to cite: pAAV Syn Barcode22 was a gift from Scott Sternson (Addgene plasmid # 226193 ; http://n2t.net/addgene:226193 ; RRID:Addgene_226193)
